Addgene plasmid #79537: pRSETa-Amrose v1
Purpose: pRSETa (Invitrogen) plasmid expressing Amrose variant 1
Depositing lab: Randolph Caldwell. Depositing organization: Helmholtz Munich. Publication: Usefulness of a Darwinian system in a biotechnological application: evolution of optical window fluorescent protein variants under selective pressure. Schoetz U, Deliolanis NC, Ng D, Pauli J, Resch-Genger U, Kuhn E, Heuer S, Beisker W, Koster RW, Zitzelsberger H, Caldwell RB. PLoS One. 2014 Sep 5;9(9):e107069. doi: 10.1371/journal.pone.0107069. eCollection 2014. PONE-D-12-23517 PubMed 25192257.
Backbone
  Vector backbone: pRSETa
  Backbone manufacturer: Invitrogen
  Backbone size w/o insert (bp): 2897
  Total vector size (bp): 3590
  Vector type: Bacterial Expression
Growth in bacteria
  Bacterial resistance: Ampicillin, 100 μg/mL
  Growth temperature: 37°C
  Growth strain: DH5alpha
  Copy number: High Copy
Gene/Insert
  Gene/Insert name: Amrose (alt name: eqFP615 variants Amrose v1)
  Species: Entacmaea quadricolor
  Insert size (bp): 696
  Promoter: T7
  Tag / fusion protein: 6xHis (N terminal on backbone); T7 epitope (N terminal on backbone); Xpress tag (N terminal on backbone)
  Cloning method: Restriction Enzyme; 5′ cloning site BamHI (not destroyed); 3′ cloning site XhoI (not destroyed)
  Sequencing primers: 5′ actagtcctaggGAAATTAATACGACTCACTATAGGGAGA; 3′ ATGCTAGTTATTGCTCAGCGGTGGCAGCAGCCAACTCAGC
Terms and licenses: Academic/Nonprofit Terms; Industry Terms: Not Available to Industry
How to cite: pRSETa-Amrose v1 was a gift from Randolph Caldwell (Addgene plasmid # 79537 ; http://n2t.net/addgene:79537 ; RRID:Addgene_79537)
