[The description below was written by a language model from this plasmid's Addgene catalogue record and pLannotate feature annotations shown in this document.]
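Description:
pRSETa-Amrose v1 is a bacterial expression plasmid of about 3.6 kb, built on the commercial pRSETa backbone. It carries a 696 bp coding sequence for Amrose variant 1, a fluorescent protein derived from eqFP615 of the sea anemone Entacmaea quadricolor. The plasmid is maintained at high copy in E. coli through a ColE1/pUC-type origin and is selected with ampicillin via the β-lactamase gene and its own promoter. An f1 phage origin is also present, which allows production of single-stranded DNA.

The insert sits between retained BamHI and XhoI sites, downstream of a T7 promoter and the strong ribosome binding site from phage T7 gene 10, and is followed by a T7 terminator. Transcription therefore depends on T7 RNA polymerase supplied by a suitable expression host. The backbone fuses an N-terminal leader to the protein consisting of a 6xHis tag for metal-affinity purification, the T7 gene 10 leader epitope, and the Xpress epitope, which includes an enterokinase cleavage site for removing the tags. The automated annotation labels the open reading frame as TurboRFP, reflecting its similarity to related red fluorescent proteins from the same species rather than a different insert. The 6xHis region is picked up as a fragment of a composite tag, and the short SET1, lacZα and lacI hits appear to be backbone remnants rather than functional elements.

The associated publication title concerns evolution of fluorescent protein variants for the optical window under selective pressure. This fits use of the plasmid to produce and purify the Amrose variant from bacteria, although the record does not state specific applications.
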