Features (pLannotate 1.2.2; 14 found; start..end, strand, type, name):
     20..38      +  promoter       T7 promoter: promoter for bacteriophage T7 RNA polymerase
     70..92      +  RBS            RBS: efficient ribosome binding site from bacteriophage T7 gene 10 (Olins and Rangwala, 1989)
    112..132     +  CDS            capTEV™ (fragment): composite tag for in vivo biotinylation, TEV protease cleavage, and 6xHis tagging
    133..165     +  CDS            T7 tag (gene 10 leader): leader peptide from bacteriophage T7 gene 10 promotes efficient translation in E. coli
    169..192     +  CDS            Xpress™ tag: Xpress™ epitope tag, including an enterokinase recognition and cleavage site
    208..903     +  CDS            TurboRFP: red fluorescent protein from Entacmaea quadricolor mammalian codon-optimized
    954..1003    +  CDS            SET1 (fragment): solubility-enhancement tag derived from T7 phage gene 10B
   1011..1058    +  terminator     T7 terminator: transcription terminator for bacteriophage T7 RNA polymerase
   1084..1150    +  CDS            lacZα (fragment): LacZα fragment of β-galactosidase; lacZ fragment
   1155..1583    +  rep_origin     f1 ori (sequence partly withheld): f1 bacteriophage origin of replication; arrow indicates direction of (+) strand synthesis
   1636..1740    +  promoter       AmpR promoter: bla
   1741..2601    +  CDS            AmpR: β-lactamase; bla; confers resistance to ampicillin, carbenicillin, and related antibiotics
   2772..3360    +  rep_origin     ori: high-copy-number ColE1/pMB1/pBR322/pUC origin of replication
   3543..3596    +  CDS            lacI (fragment): lac repressor; lacI; The lac repressor binds to the lac operator to inhibit transcription in E. coli. This inhibition can be relieved by adding lactose or isopropyl-β-D-thiogalactopyranoside (IPTG).
>Addgene plasmid #79537 | pRSETa-Amrose v1 | addgene full sequence | sequence record 154020 | Addgene assembled full plasmid sequence
GATCTCGATCCCGCGAAATTAATACGACTCACTATAGGGAGACCACAACGGTTTCCCTCTAGAAATAATT
TTGTTTAACTTTAAGAAGGAGATATACATATGCGGGGTTCTCATCATCATCATCATCATGGTATGGCTAG
CATGACTGGTGGACAGCAAATGGGTCGGGATCTGTACGACGATGACGATAAGGATCGATGGGGATCCATG
AGCGAGCTGATCAAGGAGAACATGCACATGAAACTGTACATGGAGGGCACCGTGAACAACCACCACTTCA
AGTGCACATCCGAGGGCGAAGGCAAGCCCTACGAGGGCACCCAGACCATGAAGATCAAGGTGGTCGAGGG
CGGCCCTCTCCCCTTCGCCTTCGACATCCTGGCTACCAGCTTCATGTACGGCAGCAAAGCCTTCATCAAC
CACACCCAGGGCATCCCCGACTTCTTTAAGGAGTCCTTCCCTGAGGGCTTCACATGGGAGAGAATCACCA
CATACGAAGACGGGGGCGTGCTGACCGCTACCCAGGACACCAGCCTCCAGAACGGCTGCCTCATCTACAA
CGTCAAGATCAACGGGGTGAACTTCCCATCCAACGGCCCTGTGATGCAGAAGAAAACACTCGGCTGGGAG
GCCAGCACCGAGATGATGTACCCCGCTGACAGCGGCCTGAGAGGCCATAACCAGATGGCCCTGAAGCTCG
TGGGCGGGGGCTACCTGCACTGCTCCCTCAAGACCACATACAGATCCAAGAAACCCGCTAAGAACCTCAA
GATGCCCGGCTTCCACTTCGTGGACTACAGACTGGAAAGAATCAAGGAGGCCGACAAAGAGACCTACGTC
GAGCAGCACGAGATGGCTGTGGCCAAGTACTGCGACCTCCCTAGCAAACTGGGGCACAGATGACTCGAGC
TCGAGATCTGCAGCTGGTACCATGGAATTCGAAGCTTGATCCGGCTGCTAACAAAGCCCGAAAGGAAGCT
GAGTTGGCTGCTGCCACCGCTGAGCAATAACTAGCATAACCCCTTGGGGCCTCTAAACGGGTCTTGAGGG
GTTTTTTGCTGAAAGGAGGAACTATATCCGGATCTGGCGTAATAGCGAAGAGGCCCGCACCGATCGCCCT
TCCCAACAGTTGCGCAGCCTGAATGGCGAATGGG
[124 nt withheld, positions 1155-1278]
C
[91 nt withheld, positions 1280-1370]
A
[49 nt withheld, positions 1372-1420]
CCTTTGACGTTGGAGTCCACGTTCTTT
[37 nt withheld, positions 1448-1484]
ACCCTATCTCGGTCTATTCTTTTGATTTATAAGGGATTTTGCCGATTTCGGCCTATTGGTTAAAAAATGA
GCTGATTTAACAAAAATTTAACGCGAATTTTAACAAAATATTAACGCTTACAATTTAGGTGGCACTTTTC
GGGGAAATGTGCGCGGAACCCCTATTTGTTTATTTTTCTAAATACATTCAAATATGTATCCGCTCATGAG
ACAATAACCCTGATAAATGCTTCAATAATATTGAAAAAGGAAGAGTATGAGTATTCAACATTTCCGTGTC
GCCCTTATTCCCTTTTTTGCGGCATTTTGCCTTCCTGTTTTTGCTCACCCAGAAACGCTGGTGAAAGTAA
AAGATGCTGAAGATCAGTTGGGTGCACGAGTGGGTTACATCGAACTGGATCTCAACAGCGGTAAGATCCT
TGAGAGTTTTCGCCCCGAAGAACGTTTTCCAATGATGAGCACTTTTAAAGTTCTGCTATGTGGCGCGGTA
TTATCCCGTATTGACGCCGGGCAAGAGCAACTCGGTCGCCGCATACACTATTCTCAGAATGACTTGGTTG
AGTACTCACCAGTCACAGAAAAGCATCTTACGGATGGCATGACAGTAAGAGAATTATGCAGTGCTGCCAT
AACCATGAGTGATAACACTGCGGCCAACTTACTTCTGACAACGATCGGAGGACCGAAGGAGCTAACCGCT
TTTTTGCACAACATGGGGGATCATGTAACTCGCCTTGATCGTTGGGAACCGGAGCTGAATGAAGCCATAC
CAAACGACGAGCGTGACACCACGATGCCTGTAGCAATGGCAACAACGTTGCGCAAACTATTAACTGGCGA
ACTACTTACTCTAGCTTCCCGGCAACAATTAATAGACTGGATGGAGGCGGATAAAGTTGCAGGACCACTT
CTGCGCTCGGCCCTTCCGGCTGGCTGGTTTATTGCTGATAAATCTGGAGCCGGTGAGCGTGGGTCTCGCG
GTATCATTGCAGCACTGGGGCCAGATGGTAAGCCCTCCCGTATCGTAGTTATCTACACGACGGGGAGTCA
GGCAACTATGGATGAACGAAATAGACAGATCGCTGAGATAGGTGCCTCACTGATTAAGCATTGGTAACTG
TCAGACCAAGTTTACTCATATATACTTTAGATTGATTTAAAACTTCATTTTTAATTTAAAAGGATCTAGG
TGAAGATCCTTTTTGATAATCTCATGACCAAAATCCCTTAACGTGAGTTTTCGTTCCACTGAGCGTCAGA
CCCCGTAGAAAAGATCAAAGGATCTTCTTGAGATCCTTTTTTTCTGCGCGTAATCTGCTGCTTGCAAACA
AAAAAACCACCGCTACCAGCGGTGGTTTGTTTGCCGGATCAAGAGCTACCAACTCTTTTTCCGAAGGTAA
CTGGCTTCAGCAGAGCGCAGATACCAAATACTGTTCTTCTAGTGTAGCCGTAGTTAGGCCACCACTTCAA
GAACTCTGTAGCACCGCCTACATACCTCGCTCTGCTAATCCTGTTACCAGTGGCTGCTGCCAGTGGCGAT
AAGTCGTGTCTTACCGGGTTGGACTCAAGACGATAGTTACCGGATAAGGCGCAGCGGTCGGGCTGAACGG
GGGGTTCGTGCACACAGCCCAGCTTGGAGCGAACGACCTACACCGAACTGAGATACCTACAGCGTGAGCT
ATGAGAAAGCGCCACGCTTCCCGAAGGGAGAAAGGCGGACAGGTATCCGGTAAGCGGCAGGGTCGGAACA
GGAGAGCGCACGAGGGAGCTTCCAGGGGGAAACGCCTGGTATCTTTATAGTCCTGTCGGGTTTCGCCACC
TCTGACTTGAGCGTCGATTTTTGTGATGCTCGTCAGGGGGGCGGAGCCTATGGAAAAACGCCAGCAACGC
GGCCTTTTTACGGTTCCTGGCCTTTTGCTGGCCTTTTGCTCACATGTTCTTTCCTGCGTTATCCCCTGAT
TCTGTGGATAACCGTATTACCGCCTTTGAGTGAGCTGATACCGCTCGCCGCAGCCGAACGACCGAGCGCA
GCGAGTCAGTGAGCGAGGAAGCGGAAGAGCGCCCAATACGCAAACCGCCTCTCCCCGCGCGTTGGCCGAT
TCATTAATGCAG
