>Addgene plasmid #79537 | pRSETa-Amrose v1 | depositor partial sequence | sequence record 148682 | Amrose v1
GGATCCATGAGCGAGCTGATCAAGGAGAACATGCACATGAAACTGTACATGGAGGGCACCGTGAACAACC
ACCACTTCAAGTGCACATCCGAGGGCGAAGGCAAGCCCTACGAGGGCACCCAGACCATGAAGATCAAGGT
GGTCGAGGGCGGCCCTCTCCCCTTCGCCTTCGACATCCTGGCTACCAGCTTCATGTACGGCAGCAAAGCC
TTCATCAACCACACCCAGGGCATCCCCGACTTCTTTAAGGAGTCCTTCCCTGAGGGCTTCACATGGGAGA
GAATCACCACATACGAAGACGGGGGCGTGCTGACCGCTACCCAGGACACCAGCCTCCAGAACGGCTGCCT
CATCTACAACGTCAAGATCAACGGGGTGAACTTCCCATCCAACGGCCCTGTGATGCAGAAGAAAACACTC
GGCTGGGAGGCCAGCACCGAGATGATGTACCCCGCTGACAGCGGCCTGAGAGGCCATAACCAGATGGCCC
TGAAGCTCGTGGGCGGGGGCTACCTGCACTGCTCCCTCAAGACCACATACAGATCCAAGAAACCCGCTAA
GAACCTCAAGATGCCCGGCTTCCACTTCGTGGACTACAGACTGGAAAGAATCAAGGAGGCCGACAAAGAG
ACCTACGTCGAGCAGCACGAGATGGCTGTGGCCAAGTACTGCGACCTCCCTAGCAAACTGGGGCACAGAT
GACTCGAGATCT
