>Addgene plasmid #79537 | pRSETa-Amrose v1 | addgene partial sequence | sequence record 154018 | pBR322ori-F 5'-GGGAAACGCCTGGTATCTTT-3'
GCCACCTCTGACTTGAGCGTCGATTTTTGTGATGCTCGTCAGGGGGGCGGAGCCTATGGAAAAACGCCAG
CAACGCGGCCTTTTTACGGTTCCTGGCCTTTTGCTGGCCTTTTGCTCACATGTTCTTTCCTGCGTTATCC
CCTGATTCTGTGGATAACCGTATTACCGCCTTTGAGTGAGCTGATACCGCTCGCCGCAGCCGAACGACCG
AGCGCAGCGAGTCAGTGAGCGAGGAAGCGGAAGAGCGCCCAATACGCAAACCGCCTCTCCCCGCGCGTTG
GCCGATTCATTAATGCAGGATCTCGATCCCGCGAAATTAATACGACTCACTATAGGGAGACCACAACGGT
TTCCCTCTAGAAATAATTTTGTTTAACTTTAAGAAGGAGATATACATATGCGGGGTTCTCATCATCATCA
TCATCATGGTATGGCTAGCATGACTGGTGGACAGCAAATGGGTCGGGATCTGTACGACGATGACGATAAG
GATCGATGGGGATCCATGAGCGAGCTGATCAAGGAGAACATGCACATGAAACTGTACATGGAGGGCACCG
TGAACAACCACCACTTCAAGTGCACATCCGAGGGCGAAGGCAAGCCCTACGAGGGCACCCAGACCATGAA
GATCAAGGTGGTCGAGGGCGGCCCTCTCCCCTTCGCCTTCGACATCCTGGCTACCAGCTTCATGTACGGC
AGCAAAGCCTTCATCAACCACACCCAGGGCATCCCCGACTTCTTTAAGGAGTCCTTCCCTGAGGGCTTCA
CATGGGAGAGAATCACCACATACGAAGACGGGGGCGTGCTGACCGCTACCCAGGACACCAGCCTCCAGAA
CGGCTGCCTCATCTACAACGTCAAGATCAACGGGGTGAACTTCCCATCCAACGGCCCTGTGATGCAGAAG
AAAACACTCGGCTGGGAGGCCAGCACCGAGATGATGTACCCCGCTGACAGCGGCCTGAGAGGCCATAACC
AGATGGCCCTGAAGCTCGTGGGCGGGGGCTACCTGCACTGCTCCCTCAAGACCACATACAGATCCAAGAA
ACCCGCTAAGAACCTCAAGATGCCCGGCTTCCACTTCGTGGACTACA
