>Addgene plasmid #79537 | pRSETa-Amrose v1 | addgene partial sequence | sequence record 154019 | AmpSeq-F 5'-ctcatgagcggatacatatttgaa-3'
AAATAAACAAATAGGGGTTCCGCGCACATTTCCCCGAAAAGTGCCACCTAAATTGTAAGCGTTAATATTT
TGTTAAAATTCGCGTTAAATTTTTGTTAAATCAGCTCATTTTTTAACCAATAGGCCGAAATCGGCAAAAT
CCCTTATAAATCAAAAGAATAGACCGAGATAGGGT
[37 nt withheld, positions 176-212]
AAAGAACGTGGACTCCAACGTCAAAGG
[49 nt withheld, positions 240-288]
T
[91 nt withheld, positions 290-380]
G
[124 nt withheld, positions 382-505]
CCCATTCGCCATTCAGGCTGCGCAACTGTTGGGAAGGGCGATCGGTGCGGGCCTCTTCGCTATTACGCCA
GATCCGGATATAGTTCCTCCTTTCAGCAAAAAACCCCTCAAGACCCGTTTAGAGGCCCCAAGGGGTTATG
CTAGTTATTGCTCAGCGGTGGCAGCAGCCAACTCAGCTTCCTTTCGGGCTTTGTTAGCAGCCGGATCAAG
CTTCGAATTCCATGGTACCAGCTGCAGATCTCGAGCTCGAGTCATCTGTGCCCCAGTTTGCTAGGGAGGT
CGCAGTACTTGGCCACAGCCATCTCGTGCTGCTCGACGTAGGTCTCTTTGTCGGCCTCCTTGATTCTTTC
CAGTCTGTAGTCCACGAAGTGGAAGCCGGGCATCTTGAGGTTCTTAGCGGGTTTCTTGGATCTGTATGTG
GTCTTGAGGGAGCAGTGCAGGTAGCCCCCGCCCACGAGCTTCAGGGCCATCTGGTTATGGCCTCTCAGGC
CGCTGTCAGCGGGGTACATCATCTCGGTGCTGGCCTCCCAGCCGAGTGTTTTCTTCTGCATCACAGGGCC
GTTGGATGG
